Addgene plasmid #114704: pTK664
Purpose: Express NuMA(1-505)-RFP-Nano from Rosa 26 locus
Depositing lab: Tomomi Kiyomitsu. Depositing organization: Nagoya University. Publication: Dynein-Dynactin-NuMA clusters generate cortical spindle-pulling forces as a multi-arm ensemble. Okumura M, Natsume T, Kanemaki MT, Kiyomitsu T. Elife. 2018 May 31;7. pii: 36559. doi: 10.7554/eLife.36559. PubMed 29848445.
Backbone
  Vector backbone: pMK247_addgene#105926
  Selectable markers: Hygromycin
Growth in bacteria
  Bacterial resistance: Ampicillin, 100 μg/mL
  Growth temperature: 37°C
  Growth strain: DH5alpha
  Copy number: Unknown
Gene/Insert
  Gene/Insert name: NuMA(1-505)-RFP-Nano
Terms and licenses: Academic/Nonprofit Terms; Industry Terms: Not Available to Industry
How to cite: pTK664 was a gift from Tomomi Kiyomitsu (Addgene plasmid # 114704 ; http://n2t.net/addgene:114704 ; RRID:Addgene_114704)
