[The description below was written by a language model from this plasmid's Addgene catalogue record and pLannotate feature annotations shown in this document.]
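Description:
pTK664 is an 11.5 kb mammalian knock-in donor plasmid built on the pMK247 backbone and intended to express a NuMA(1-505)-RFP-Nano fusion protein from the Rosa 26 safe-harbour locus. In bacteria it is maintained through a high-copy ColE1/pUC-type origin and selected with ampicillin (AmpR under its own bla promoter). It also carries an f1 origin, lacZα/lac promoter remnants and flanking T7 and T3 promoters typical of a pBluescript-like cloning vector. The unannotated stretches between these phage promoters and the mammalian cassettes presumably hold the Rosa 26 homology arms, although the feature table does not label them.

The payload is an all-in-one doxycycline-inducible system. On the reverse strand, a human PGK promoter drives the Tet-On 3G transactivator, terminated by an SV40 poly(A) signal. A synthetic poly(A) signal and a transcriptional pause site insulate the adjacent, forward-oriented TRE3GS promoter from read-through. TRE3GS controls an N-terminal fragment of human NUMA1 fused to the red fluorescent protein TagRFP-T and then to an SspB-derived segment, followed by an SV40 poly(A) signal. The SspB portion corresponds to the "Nano" element named in the insert, which is generally the binding partner of the iLID light-inducible dimerisation system. A second hPGK promoter drives a hygromycin resistance gene with a bGH poly(A) signal for selecting stably integrated mammalian cells. The short yokD match after HygR is probably an annotation artefact.

The associated publication concerns cortical spindle-pulling forces generated by dynein-dynactin-NuMA clusters. This suggests the construct is used for inducible expression and recruitment of the NuMA fragment to defined cellular sites, with the red tag allowing it to be visualised.
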