Features (pLannotate 1.2.2; 29 found; start..end, strand, type, name):
     30..458     -  rep_origin     f1 ori (sequence partly withheld): f1 bacteriophage origin of replication; arrow indicates direction of (+) strand synthesis
    463..618     -  CDS            lacZα (fragment): LacZα fragment of β-galactosidase; lacZ fragment
    626..644     +  promoter       T7 promoter: promoter for bacteriophage T7 RNA polymerase
   1172..1253    -  polyA_signal   SV40 poly(A) signal: SV40 polyadenylation signal
   1276..1359    -  CDS            large T antigen (fragment): large T antigen from SV40 (simian virus 40)
   1370..2116    -  CDS            Tet-On® 3G: modified rtTA protein that binds tightly to promoters containing the tet operator in the presence of doxycycline
   2135..2645    -  promoter       hPGK promoter: human phosphoglycerate kinase 1 promoter
   2665..2713    +  polyA_signal   poly(A) signal: synthetic polyadenylation signal
   2727..2818    +  misc_feature   pause site: RNA polymerase II transcriptional pause signal from the human α2 globin gene
   2822..3189    +  promoter       TRE3GS promoter: 3rd-generation Tet-responsive promoter that can be activated by binding of Tet-On® 3G, modified to eliminate binding sites for endogenous mammalian transcription factors
   3216..4715    +  CDS            NUMA1 (fragment): NUMA1_HUMAN - Also known as NMP22 From Homo sapiens (Human).
   4767..5498    +  CDS            TagRFP-T: TagRFP-T is a basic (constitutively fluorescent) red fluorescent protein published in 2008, derived from Entacmaea quadricolor. It has low acid sensitivity.
   5499..5530    +  misc_feature   MCS (fragment): multiple cloning site
   5574..5903    +  CDS            sspB (fragment): SSPB_HAEIN - Experimental evidence at protein level: Swiss-Prot protein existence level 1. Also stimulates degradation of the N-terminus of RseA (residues 1-108, alone or in complex with sigma-E) by ClpX-ClpP in a non-ssrA-mediated fashion. From Haemophilus influenzae (strain ATCC 51907 / DSM 11121 / KW20 / Rd).
   5947..6030    +  CDS            large T antigen (fragment): large T antigen from SV40 (simian virus 40)
   6053..6134    +  polyA_signal   SV40 poly(A) signal: SV40 polyadenylation signal
   6156..6666    +  promoter       hPGK promoter: human phosphoglycerate kinase 1 promoter
   6702..7722    +  CDS            HygR (fragment): aminoglycoside phosphotransferase from E. coli; aph(4)-Ia; confers resistance to hygromycin
   7740..8018    +  CDS            yokD (fragment): YOKD_BACSU - Experimental evidence at protein level: Swiss-Prot protein existence level 1. May contribute to antibiotic resistance. From Bacillus subtilis (strain 168).
   8038..8262    +  polyA_signal   bGH poly(A) signal: bovine growth hormone polyadenylation signal
   8266..8287    +  promoter       SV40 promoter (fragment): SV40 enhancer and early promoter
   9363..9381    -  promoter       T3 promoter: promoter for bacteriophage T3 RNA polymerase
   9424..9446    -  protein_bind   lac operator (fragment): The lac repressor binds to the lac operator to inhibit transcription in E. coli. This inhibition can be relieved by adding lactose or isopropyl-β-D-thiogalactopyranoside (IPTG). lac repressor encoded by lacI
   9450..9480    -  promoter       lac promoter: promoter for the E. coli lac operon
   9495..9516    -  protein_bind   CAP binding site: CAP binding activates transcription in the presence of cAMP. E. coli catabolite activator protein
   9529..9621    -  CDS            lacI (fragment): lac repressor; lacI; The lac repressor binds to the lac operator to inhibit transcription in E. coli. This inhibition can be relieved by adding lactose or isopropyl-β-D-thiogalactopyranoside (IPTG).
   9804..10392   -  rep_origin     ori: high-copy-number ColE1/pMB1/pBR322/pUC origin of replication
  10563..11423   -  CDS            AmpR: β-lactamase; bla; confers resistance to ampicillin, carbenicillin, and related antibiotics
  11424..11528   -  promoter       AmpR promoter: bla
>Addgene plasmid #114704 | pTK664 | addgene full sequence | sequence record 225139 | Addgene NGS Result
CTAAATTGTAAGCGTTAATATTTTGTTAAAATTCGCGTTAAATTTTTGTTAAATCAGCTCATTTTTTAAC
CAATAGGCCGAAATCGGCAAAATCCCTTATAAATCAAAAGAATAGACCGAGATAGGGT
[37 nt withheld, positions 129-165]
AAAGAACGTGGACTCCAACGTCAAAGG
[49 nt withheld, positions 193-241]
T
[91 nt withheld, positions 243-333]
G
[124 nt withheld, positions 335-458]
CCCATTCGCCATTCAGGCTGCGCAACTGTTGGGAAGGGCGATCGGTGCGGGCCTCTTCGCTATTACGCCA
GCTGGCGAAAGGGGGATGTGCTGCAAGGCGATTAAGTTGGGTAACGCCAGGGTTTTCCCAGTCACGACGT
TGTAAAACGACGGCCAGTGAGCGCGCGTAATACGACTCACTATAGGGCGAATTGGAGCTCGGAACTCTGG
TGGGAGGGGAGGGTCAGTGAAATTGGCTCTGGCGCGGGCGTCCTCCCACCCTCCCCTTCCTTCGGGGGAG
TCGGTTTACCCGCCGCCTGCTTGTCTTCGACACCTGATTGGCTGTCGAAGCTGTGGGACCGGGCCCTTGC
TACTGGCTCGAGTCTCACATGAGCGAAACCACTGCGCGGGGCGCGGGGGTGGCGGGGAGGCGGGCGTTGG
TACGGTCCTCCCCGAGGCCGAGCGCCGCAGTGTCTGGCCCCGCGCCCCTGCGCAACGTGGCAGGAAGCGC
GCGCTGGAGGCGGGGGCGGGCTGCCGGCCGAGACTTCTGGATGGCGGCGGCCGCGGCTCCGCCCCGGGTT
CCCACCGCCTGAAGGGCGAGACAAGCCCGACCTGCTACAGGCACTCGTGGGGGTGGGGGAGGAGCGGGGG
TCGGTCCGGCTGGTTTGTGGGTGGGAGGCGCTTGTTCTCCAAAAACCGGCGCGAAGCTGAGTCAGTGAGC
GAGGAAGCTCGGGGCAGTGAAAAAAATGCTTTATTTGTGAAATTTGTGATGCTATTGCTTTATTTGTAAC
CATTATAAGCTGCAATAAACAAGTTAACAACAACAATTGCATTCATTTTATGTTTCAGGTTCAGGGGGAG
GTGTGGGAGGTTTTTTAAAGCAAGTAAAACCTCTACAAATGTGGTATGGCTGATTATGATCCTCTGGAGA
TTTACCCGGGGAGCATGTCAAGGTCAAAATCGTCAAGAGCGTCAGCAGGCAGCATATCAAGGTCAAAGTC
GTCAAGGGCATCGGCTGGGAGCATGTCTAAGTCAAAATCGTCAAGGGCGTCGGTCGGCCCGCCGCTTTCG
CACTTTAGCTGTTTCTCCAGGCCACATATGATTAGTTCCAGGCCGAAAAGGAAGGCAGGTTCGGCTCCCT
GCCGGTCGAACAGCTCAATTGCTTGTTTCAGAAGTGGGGGCATAGAATCGGTGGTAGGTGTCTCTCTTTC
CTCTTTTGCTACTTGATGCTCCTGTTCCTCCAATACGCAGCCCAGTGTAAAGTGGCCCACGGCGGACAGA
GCGTACAGTGCGTTCTCCAGGGAGAAGCCTTGCTGACACAGGAACGCGAGCTGATTTTCCAGGGTTTCGT
ACTGTTTCTCTGTTGGGCGGGTGCCGAGATGCACTTTAGCCCCGTCGCGATGTGAGAGGAGAGCACAGCG
GTATGACTTGGCGTTGTTCCGCAGAAAGTCTTGCCATGACTCGCCTTCCAGGGGGCAGGAGTGGGTATGA
TGCCTGTCCAGCATCTCGATTGGCAGGGCATCGAGCAGGGCCCGCTTGTTCTTCACGTGCCAGTACAGGG
TAGGCTGCTCAACTCCCAGCTTTTGAGCGAGTTTCCTTGTCGTCAGGCCTTCGATACCGACTCCATTGAG
TAATTCCAGAGCAGAGTTTATGACTTTGCTCTTGTCCAGTCTAGACATGGTAATTCGATGATCCCCCTGG
GGAGAGAGGTCGGTGATTCGGTCAACGAGGGAGCCGACTGCCGACGTGCGCTCCGGAGGCTTGCAGAATG
CGGAACACCGCGCGGGCAGGAACAGGGCCCACACTACCGCCCCACACCCCGCCTCCCGCACCGCCCCTTC
CCGGCCGCTGCTCTCGGCGCGCCCTGCTGAGCAGCCGCTATTGGCCACAGCCCATCGCGGTCGGCGCGCT
GCCATTGCTCCCTGGCGCTGTCCGTCTGCGAGGGTACTAGTGAGACGTGCGGCTTCCGTTTGTCACGTCC
GGCACGCCGCGAACCGCAAGGAACCTTCCCGACTTAGGGGCGGAGCAGGAAGCGTCGCCGGGGGGCCCAC
AAGGGTAGCGGCGAAGATCCGGGTGACGCTGCGAACGGACGTGAAGAATGTGCGAGACCCAGGGTCGGCG
CCGCTGCGTTTCCCGGAACCACGCCCAGAGCAGCCGCGTCCCTGCGCAAACCCAGGGCTGCCTTGGAAAA
GGCGCAACCCCAACCCCGTGGAATTATCACCTCGAGAATAAAATATCTTTATTTTCATTACATCTGTGTG
TTGGTTTTTTGTGTGAATCGATAGTACTAACATACGCTCTCCATCAAAACAAAACGAAACAAAACAAACT
AGCAAAATAGGCTGTCCCCAGTGCAAGTGCAGGTGCCAGAACATTTCTCTCTCGAGTTTACTCCCTATCA
GTGATAGAGAACGTATGAAGAGTTTACTCCCTATCAGTGATAGAGAACGTATGCAGACTTTACTCCCTAT
CAGTGATAGAGAACGTATAAGGAGTTTACTCCCTATCAGTGATAGAGAACGTATGACCAGTTTACTCCCT
ATCAGTGATAGAGAACGTATCTACAGTTTACTCCCTATCAGTGATAGAGAACGTATATCCAGTTTACTCC
CTATCAGTGATAGAGAACGTATAAGCTTTGCTTATGTAAACCAGGGCGCCTATAAAAGAGTGCTGATTTT
TTGAGTAAACTTCAATTCCACAACACTTTTGTCTTATACCAACTTTCCGTACCACTTCCTACCCTCGTAA
AGAATTCGCGGCCGCACGCGTGCCACCATGACACTCCACGCCACCCGGGGGGCTGCACTCCTCTCTTGGG
TGAACAGTCTACACGTGGCTGACCCTGTGGAGGCTGTGCTGCAGCTCCAGGACTGCAGCATCTTCATCAA
GATCATTGACAGAATCCATGGCACTGAAGAGGGACAGCAAATCTTGAAGCAGCCGGTGTCAGAGAGACTG
GACTTTGTGTGCAGTTTTCTGCAGAAAAATCGAAAACATCCCTCTTCCCCAGAATGCCTGGTATCTGCAC
AGAAGGTGCTAGAGGGATCAGAGCTGGAACTGGCGAAGATGACCATGCTGCTCTTATACCACTCTACCAT
GAGCTCCAAAAGTCCCAGGGACTGGGAACAGTTTGAATATAAAATTCAGGCTGAGTTGGCTGTCATTCTT
AAATTTGTGCTGGACCATGAGGACGGGCTAAACCTTAATGAGGACCTAGAGAACTTCCTACAGAAAGCTC
CTGTGCCTTCTACCTGTTCTAGCACATTCCCTGAAGAGCTCTCCCCACCTAGCCACCAGGCCAAGAGGGA
GATTCGCTTCCTAGAGCTACAGAAGGTTGCCTCCTCTTCCAGTGGGAACAACTTTCTCTCAGGTTCTCCA
GCTTCTCCCATGGGTGATATCCTGCAGACCCCACAGTTCCAGATGAGACGGCTGAAGAAGCAGCTTGCTG
ATGAGAGAAGTAATAGGGATGAGCTGGAGCTGGAGCTAGCTGAGAACCGCAAGCTCCTCACCGAGAAGGA
TGCACAGATAGCCATGATGCAGCAGCGCATTGACCGCCTAGCCCTGCTGAATGAGAAGCAGGCGGCCAGC
CCACTGGAGCCCAAGGAGCTTGAGGAGCTGCGTGACAAGAATGAGAGCCTTACCATGCGGCTGCATGAAA
CCCTGAAGCAGTGCCAGGACCTGAAGACAGAGAAGAGCCAGATGGATCGCAAAATCAACCAGCTTTCGGA
GGAGAATGGAGACCTTTCCTTTAAGCTGCGGGAGTTTGCCAGTCATCTGCAGCAGCTACAGGATGCCCTC
AATGAGCTGACGGAGGAGCACAGCAAGGCCACTCAGGAGTGGCTAGAGAAGCAGGCCCAGCTGGAGAAGG
AGCTCAGCGCAGCCCTGCAGGACAAGAAATGCCTTGAAGAGAAGAACGAAATCCTTCAGGGAAAACTTTC
ACAGCTGGAAGAACACTTGTCCCAGCTGCAGGATAACCCACCCCAGGAGAAGGGCGAGGTGCTGGGTGAT
GTCTTGCAGCTGGAAACCTTGAAGCAAGAGGCAGCCACTCTTGCTGCAAACAACACACAGCTCCAAGCCA
GGGTAGAGATGCTGGAGACTGAGCGAGGCCAGCAGGAAGCCAAGCTGCTTGCTGAGCGGGGCCACTTCGA
AGAAGAAAAGCAGCAGCTGTCTAGCCTGATCACTGACCTGCAGAGCTCCATCTCCAACCTCAGCCAGGCC
AAGGAAGAGCTGGAGCAGGCCTCCCAGGCTCATGGGGCCCGGTTGACTGCCCAGGTGGCCTCTCTGACCT
CTGGAGGTGGATCTACGCGTGGAGGTGGATCTGCCACCATGGTGTCTAAGGGCGAAGAGCTGATTAAGGA
GAACATGCACATGAAGCTGTACATGGAGGGCACCGTGAACAACCACCACTTCAAGTGCACATCCGAGGGC
GAAGGCAAGCCCTACGAGGGCACCCAGACCATGAGAATCAAGGTGGTCGAGGGCGGCCCTCTCCCCTTCG
CCTTCGACATCCTGGCTACCAGCTTCATGTACGGCAGCAGAACCTTCATCAACCACACCCAGGGCATCCC
CGACTTCTTTAAGCAGTCCTTCCCTGAGGGCTTCACATGGGAGAGAGTCACCACATACGAAGACGGGGGC
GTGCTGACCGCTACCCAGGACACCAGCCTCCAGGACGGCTGCCTCATCTACAACGTCAAGATCAGAGGGG
TGAACTTCCCATCCAACGGCCCTGTGATGCAGAAGAAAACACTCGGCTGGGAGGCCAACACCGAGATGCT
GTACCCCGCTGACGGCGGCCTGGAAGGCAGAACCGACATGGCCCTGAAGCTCGTGGGCGGGGGCCACCTG
ATCTGCAACTTCAAGACCACATACAGATCCAAGAAACCCGCTAAGAACCTCAAGATGCCCGGCGTCTACT
ATGTGGACCACAGACTGGAAAGAATCAAGGAGGCCGACAAAGAGACCTACGTCGAGCAGCACGAGGTGGC
TGTGGCCAGATACTGCGACCTCCCTAGCAAACTGGGGCACAAACTTAATGGCATGGACGAGCTGTACAAG
TCCGGACTCAGATCTCGAGCTCAAGCTTCGAACGAATTCGGCATTGATCTGAGCGGCCTGACCCTGCAGG
AATTCAGCTCCCCGAAACGCCCTAAGCTGCTGCGTGAATATTACGATTGGCTGGTTGATAACAGCTTTAC
CCCATATCTGGTGGTGGATGCCACATACCTGGGCGTGAACGTGCCCGTGGAGTATGTGAAAGACGGTCAG
ATCGTGCTGAATCTGTCTGCAAGTGCGACCGGCAACCTGCAACTGACAAATGATTTTATCCAGTTCAACG
CCCGCTTTAAGGGCGTGTCTCGTGAACTGTATATCCCGATGGGTGCCGCTCTGGCCATTTACGCTCGCGA
GAACGGCGATGGTGTGATGTTCGAACCAGAAGAAATCTATGACGAGCTGAATATTGGTTAAACCGGTGGA
TCCAGATCTCTGCAGCATATGTCTAGAGGATCATAATCAGCCATACCACATTTGTAGAGGTTTTACTTGC
TTTAAAAAACCTCCCACACCTCCCCCTGAACCTGAAACATAAAATGAATGCAATTGTTGTTGTTAACTTG
TTTATTGCAGCTTATAATGGTTACAAATAAAGCAATAGCATCACAAATTTCACAAATAAAGCATTTTTTT
CACTGCCGACGTCAGGTGGCACTTTTCGGGGTTGGGGTTGCGCCTTTTCCAAGGCAGCCCTGGGTTTGCG
CAGGGACGCGGCTGCTCTGGGCGTGGTTCCGGGAAACGCAGCGGCGCCGACCCTGGGTCTCGCACATTCT
TCACGTCCGTTCGCAGCGTCACCCGGATCTTCGCCGCTACCCTTGTGGGCCCCCCGGCGACGCTTCCTGC
TCCGCCCCTAAGTCGGGAAGGTTCCTTGCGGTTCGCGGCGTGCCGGACGTGACAAACGGAAGCCGCACGT
CTCACTAGTACCCTCGCAGACGGACAGCGCCAGGGAGCAATGGCAGCGCGCCGACCGCGATGGGCTGTGG
CCAATAGCGGCTGCTCAGCAGGGCGCGCCGAGAGCAGCGGCCGGGAAGGGGCGGTGCGGGAGGCGGGGTG
TGGGGCGGTAGTGTGGGCCCTGTTCCTGCCCGCGCGGTGTTCCGCATTCTGCAAGCCTCCGGAGCGCACG
TCGGCAGTCGGCTCCCTCGTTGACCGAATCACCGACCTCTCTCCCCAGGGGGATCCACCGGAGCTTACCA
TGGATAGATCCGGAAAGCCTGAACTCACCGCGACGTCTGTCGAGAAGTTTCTGATCGAAAAGTTCGACAG
CGTCTCCGACCTGATGCAGCTCTCGGAGGGCGAAGAATCTCGTGCTTTCAGCTTCGATGTAGGAGGGCGT
GGATATGTCCTGCGGGTAAATAGCTGCGCCGATGGTTTCTACAAAGATCGTTATGTTTATCGGCACTTTG
CATCGGCCGCGCTCCCGATTCCGGAAGTGCTTGACATTGGGGAATTCAGCGAGAGCCTGACCTATTGCAT
CTCCCGCCGTGCACAGGGTGTCACGTTGCAAGACCTGCCTGAAACCGAACTGCCCGCTGTTCTGCAGCCG
GTCGCGGAGGCCATGGATGCGATCGCTGCGGCCGATCTTAGCCAGACGAGCGGGTTCGGCCCATTCGGAC
CGCAAGGAATCGGTCAATACACTACATGGCGTGATTTCATATGCGCGATTGCTGATCCCCATGTGTATCA
CTGGCAAACTGTGATGGACGACACCGTCAGTGCGTCCGTCGCGCAGGCTCTCGATGAGCTGATGCTTTGG
GCCGAGGACTGCCCCGAAGTCCGGCACCTCGTGCACGCGGATTTCGGCTCCAACAATGTCCTGACGGACA
ATGGCCGCATAACAGCGGTCATTGACTGGAGCGAGGCGATGTTCGGGGATTCCCAATACGAGGTCGCCAA
CATCTTCTTCTGGAGGCCGTGGTTGGCTTGTATGGAGCAGCAGACGCGCTACTTCGAGCGGAGGCATCCG
GAGCTTGCAGGATCGCCGCGGCTCCGGGCGTATATGCTCCGCATTGGTCTTGACCAACTCTATCAGAGCT
TGGTTGACGGCAATTTCGATGATGCAGCTTGGGCGCAGGGTCGATGCGACGCAATCGTCCGATCCGGAGC
CGGGACTGTCGGGCGTACACAAATCGCCCGCAGAAGCGCGGCCGTCTGGACCGATGGCTGTGTAGAAGTA
CTCGCCGATAGTGGAAACCGACGCCCCAGCACTCGTCCGAGGGCAAAGGAATAGAGTAGATGCCGACCGA
ACAAGAGCTGATTTCGAGAACGCCTCAGCCAGCAACTCGCGCGAGCCTAGCAAGGCAAATGCGAGAGAAC
GGCCTTACGCTTGGTGGCACAGTTCTCGTCCACAGTTCGCTAAGCTCGCTCGGCTGGGTCGCGGGAGGGC
CGGTCGCAGTGATTCAGGCCCTTCTGGATTGTGTTGGTCCCCAGGGCACGATTGTCATGCCCACGCACTC
GGGTGATCTGACTGATCCCGCAGATTGGAGATCGCCGCCCGTGCCTGCCGATTGGGTGCAGATCTCTAGA
GCTCGCTGATCAGCCTCGACTGTGCCTTCTAGTTGCCAGCCATCTGTTGTTTGCCCCTCCCCCGTGCCTT
CCTTGACCCTGGAAGGTGCCACTCCCACTGTCCTTTCCTAATAAAATGAGGAAATTGCATCGCATTGTCT
GAGTAGGTGTCATTCTATTCTGGGGGGTGGGGTGGGGCAGGACAGCAAGGGGGAGGATTGGGAAGACAAT
AGCAGGCATGCTGGGGATGCGGTGGGCTCTATGGCTTCTGAGGCGGAAAGAACCAGCTGGGGCTCGATGA
GGGAGCTGCGGTGGAGGAGGTGGAGAGAAGGCCGCACCCTTCTGGGCAGGGGGAGGGGAGTGCCGCAATA
CCTTTATGGGAGTTCTCTGCTGCCTCCCGTCTTGTAAGGACCGCCCTGGGCCTGGAAGAAGCCCTCCCTC
CTTTCCTCCTCGCGTGATCTCGTCATCGCCTCCATGTCGAGTCGCTTCTCGATTATGGGCGGGATTCTTT
TGCCTAGGCTTAAGGGGCTAACTTGGTCCCTGGGCGTTGCCCTGCAGGGGAGTGAGCAGCTGTAAGATTT
GAGGGGCGACTCCGATTAGTTTATCTTCCCACGGACTAGAGTTGGTGTCGAGGTTATTGTAATAAGGGTG
GGGTAGGGAAATGGAGCTTAGTCATTCACCTGGGGCTGATTTTATGCAACGAGACTGCGGATTATCACTA
ATCATTTTTGGAGCATTTTTCTAGAGACAGACATAAAGCATGATCACCTGAGTTTTATACCATTTGAGAC
CCTTGCTGCACCACCAAAGTGTAGCATCAGGTTAAATCTTAATAGAAAAATTTTAGCTTTTGCTTGAGAA
ACCAGTGCTTCCCTCCCTCACCCTCTCTCCCCAGGCTCTCTACCCCTTTGCATCCCTACCAGGCATCTTA
GCAACTCTCACTCATACTTGATCCCATTTTCCATTTGTTGTACTTGCTCCTCCAGTATTCAGACATAGCA
CTAGCTTTCTCCCTCTCTTGATCTTGGGTAGCCTGGTGTCTCGCGAAACCAGACAGATTGGTTCCACCAC
AAATTAAGGCTTGAGCTGGGGCTTGACTCTTACCCAGCAGTGCTTTTATTCCTCCCTAGTTCACGTTCTT
AAATGTTTATCTTGATTTTCATTTTATCCTTTTTCCTTAGCTGGGATTCTGTCCCTGACCGTCTTCACAG
TCCAGGTGATCTTGACTACTGCTTTACAGAGAATTGGATCTGAGGTTAGGCAACATCTCCCTTTTTCTTC
CTCTAAATACCTCTCATTTCTGTTCTTACCAGTTAGTAACTGATCTCAGATGCCTGTGTGATAGCTGGTA
CCCAGCTTTTGTTCCCTTTAGTGAGGGTTAATTGCGCGCTTGGCGTAATCATGGTCATAGCTGTTTCCTG
TGTGAAATTGTTATCCGCTCACAATTCCACACAACATACGAGCCGGGAGCATAAAGTGTAAAGCCTGGGG
TGCCTAATGAGTGAGCTAACTCACATTAATTGCGTTGCGCTCACTGCCCGCTTTCCAGTCGGGAAACCTG
TCGTGCCAGCTGCATTAATGAATCGGCCAACGCGCGGGGAGAGGCGGTTTGCGTATTGGGCGCTCTTCCG
CTTCCTCGCTCACTGACTCGCTGCGCTCGGTCGTTCGGCTGCGGCGAGCGGTATCAGCTCACTCAAAGGC
GGTAATACGGTTATCCACAGAATCAGGGGATAACGCAGGAAAGAACATGTGAGCAAAAGGCCAGCAAAAG
GCCAGGAACCGTAAAAAGGCCGCGTTGCTGGCGTTTTTCCATAGGCTCCGCCCCCCTGACGAGCATCACA
AAAATCGACGCTCAAGTCAGAGGTGGCGAAACCCGACAGGACTATAAAGATACCAGGCGTTTCCCCCTGG
AAGCTCCCTCGTGCGCTCTCCTGTTCCGACCCTGCCGCTTACCGGATACCTGTCCGCCTTTCTCCCTTCG
GGAAGCGTGGCGCTTTCTCATAGCTCACGCTGTAGGTATCTCAGTTCGGTGTAGGTCGTTCGCTCCAAGC
TGGGCTGTGTGCACGAACCCCCCGTTCAGCCCGACCGCTGCGCCTTATCCGGTAACTATCGTCTTGAGTC
CAACCCGGTAAGACACGACTTATCGCCACTGGCAGCAGCCACTGGTAACAGGATTAGCAGAGCGAGGTAT
GTAGGCGGTGCTACAGAGTTCTTGAAGTGGTGGCCTAACTACGGCTACACTAGAAGAACAGTATTTGGTA
TCTGCGCTCTGCTGAAGCCAGTTACCTTCGGAAAAAGAGTTGGTAGCTCTTGATCCGGCAAACAAACCAC
CGCTGGTAGCGGTGGTTTTTTTGTTTGCAAGCAGCAGATTACGCGCAGAAAAAAAGGATCTCAAGAAGAT
CCTTTGATCTTTTCTACGGGGTCTGACGCTCAGTGGAACGAAAACTCACGTTAAGGGATTTTGGTCATGA
GATTATCAAAAAGGATCTTCACCTAGATCCTTTTAAATTAAAAATGAAGTTTTAAATCAATCTAAAGTAT
ATATGAGTAAACTTGGTCTGACAGTTACCAATGCTTAATCAGTGAGGCACCTATCTCAGCGATCTGTCTA
TTTCGTTCATCCATAGTTGCCTGACTCCCCGTCGTGTAGATAACTACGATACGGGAGGGCTTACCATCTG
GCCCCAGTGCTGCAATGATACCGCGAGACCCACGCTCACCGGCTCCAGATTTATCAGCAATAAACCAGCC
AGCCGGAAGGGCCGAGCGCAGAAGTGGTCCTGCAACTTTATCCGCCTCCATCCAGTCTATTAATTGTTGC
CGGGAAGCTAGAGTAAGTAGTTCGCCAGTTAATAGTTTGCGCAACGTTGTTGCCATTGCTACAGGCATCG
TGGTGTCACGCTCGTCGTTTGGTATGGCTTCATTCAGCTCCGGTTCCCAACGATCAAGGCGAGTTACATG
ATCCCCCATGTTGTGCAAAAAAGCGGTTAGCTCCTTCGGTCCTCCGATCGTTGTCAGAAGTAAGTTGGCC
GCAGTGTTATCACTCATGGTTATGGCAGCACTGCATAATTCTCTTACTGTCATGCCATCCGTAAGATGCT
TTTCTGTGACTGGTGAGTACTCAACCAAGTCATTCTGAGAATAGTGTATGCGGCGACCGAGTTGCTCTTG
CCCGGCGTCAATACGGGATAATACCGCGCCACATAGCAGAACTTTAAAAGTGCTCATCATTGGAAAACGT
TCTTCGGGGCGAAAACTCTCAAGGATCTTACCGCTGTTGAGATCCAGTTCGATGTAACCCACTCGTGCAC
CCAACTGATCTTCAGCATCTTTTACTTTCACCAGCGTTTCTGGGTGAGCAAAAACAGGAAGGCAAAATGC
CGCAAAAAAGGGAATAAGGGCGACACGGAAATGTTGAATACTCATACTCTTCCTTTTTCAATATTATTGA
AGCATTTATCAGGGTTATTGTCTCATGAGCGGATACATATTTGAATGTATTTAGAAAAATAAACAAATAG
GGGTTCCGCGCACATTTCCCCGAAAAGTGCCAC
